Addgene plasmid #27272: SEPT5 WT
Depositing lab: Harish Pant. Depositing organization: National Institute of Neurological Disorders and Strokes (NINDS). Publication: Cyclin-dependent kinase 5 phosphorylation of human septin SEPT5 (hCDCrel-1) modulates exocytosis. Amin ND, Zheng YL, Kesavapany S, Kanungo J, Guszczynski T, Sihag RK, Rudrabhatla P, Albers W, Grant P, Pant HC. J Neurosci. 2008 Apr 2. 28(14):3631-43. 10.1523/JNEUROSCI.0453-08.2008 PubMed 18385322.
Backbone
  Vector backbone: pCMV-Myc
  Backbone manufacturer: Clontech
  Backbone size w/o insert (bp): 3791
  Vector type: Mammalian Expression
Growth in bacteria
  Bacterial resistance: Ampicillin, 100 μg/mL
  Growth temperature: 37°C
  Growth strain: DH5alpha
  Copy number: High Copy
Gene/Insert
  Gene/Insert name: Septin 5 (alt name: SEPT5, hCDCrel-1)
  Species: H. sapiens (human)
  Entrez Gene: SEPTIN5 (a.k.a. CDCREL, CDCREL-1, CDCREL1, H5, HCDCREL-1, PNUTL1, SEPT5, Septin-5)
  Tag / fusion protein: Myc (MASMQKLISEEDL) (N terminal on insert)
  Cloning method: Restriction Enzyme; 5′ cloning site EcoRI (unknown if destroyed); 3′ cloning site SalI (unknown if destroyed)
  Sequencing primers: 5′ LNCX; 3′ EBV-rev
Terms and licenses: Academic/Nonprofit Terms; Industry Terms: Not Available to Industry
How to cite: SEPT5 WT was a gift from Harish Pant (Addgene plasmid # 27272 ; http://n2t.net/addgene:27272 ; RRID:Addgene_27272)
