[The description below was written by a language model from this plasmid's Addgene catalogue record.]
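Description:
SEPT5 WT is a mammalian expression plasmid built on the commercial pCMV-Myc backbone (about 3.8 kb without insert) and carrying the wild-type human septin 5 coding sequence, also known as SEPT5, hCDCrel-1 or PNUTL1. The insert was placed between the EcoRI and SalI sites of the vector by restriction cloning, although the record does not say whether those sites survived. This fuses a Myc epitope tag to the N terminus of the septin. The plasmid is maintained in E. coli as a high-copy construct under ampicillin selection. No feature table is provided, so the origin of replication, polyadenylation signal and other backbone elements are not itemised. As the backbone name indicates, expression in mammalian cells is expected to be driven by the cytomegalovirus immediate-early promoter, a strong constitutive promoter suited to transient transfection. No mammalian selection marker is listed.

The Myc tag allows the exogenous protein to be detected or immunoprecipitated with anti-Myc antibodies and distinguished from endogenous septin 5. Septin 5 is a GTP-binding filament-forming protein associated with vesicle trafficking. The associated publication concerns phosphorylation of human SEPT5 by cyclin-dependent kinase 5 and its effect on exocytosis. The "WT" designation suggests this construct serves as the unmutated reference, probably for comparison with phosphorylation-site variants, though the record does not describe any such companion plasmids. Typical uses would be overexpression of tagged SEPT5 in cultured cells for studies of its phosphorylation, binding partners, localisation and role in secretion.
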