>Addgene plasmid #27272 | SEPT5 WT | addgene partial sequence | sequence record 33546 | 27272 with LNCX
TGACTCATAGAAGACACCGGGACCGATCCAGCCTCCGGACTCTAGAGGATCCGGTACTAGAGGAACTGAA
AAACCAGAAAGTTAACTGGTAAGTTTAGTCTTTTTGTCTTTTATTTCAGGTCCCGGATCCGGTGGTGGTG
CAAATCAAAGAACTGCTCCTCAGTGGATGTTGCCTTTACTTCTAGGCCTGTACGGAAGTGTTACTTCTGC
TCTAAAAGCTGCGGAATTGTACCCGCGGGCCCACCATGGCATCAATGCAGAAGCTGATCTCAGAGGAGGA
CCTGCTTATGGCCATGGAGGCCCGAATTCGAACCATGAGCACAGGCCTGCGGTACAAGAGCAAGCTGGCG
ACCCCAGAGGACAAGCAGGACATTGACAAGCAGTACGTGGGCTTCGCCACACTGCCCAACCAGGTGCACC
GCAAGTCGGTGAAGAAAGGCTTTGACTTCACACTCATGGTGGCTGGTGAGTCAGGCCTGGGGAAGTCCAC
ACTGGTCCACAGCCTCTTCCTGACAGACTTGTACAAGGACCGGAAGCTGCTCAGTGCTGAGGAGCGCATC
AGCCAGACGGTAGAGATTCTAAAACACACGGTGGACATTGAGGAGAAGGGAGTCAAGCTGAAGCTCACCA
TCGTGGACACGCCGGGATTCGGGGACGCTGTCAACAACACCGAGTGCTGGAAGCCCATCACCGACTATGT
GGACCAGCAGTTTGAGCAGTACTTCCGTGATGAGAGCGGCCTCAACCGAAAGAACATCCAAGACAACCGA
GTGCACTGCTGCCTATACTTCATCTCCCCCTTCGGGCATGGGCTGCGGCCAGTGGATGTGGGTTTCATGA
AGGCATTGCATGAGAAGGTCAACATCGTGCCTCTCATCGCCAAAGCTGACTGTCTTGTCCCCAGTGAGAT
CCGGAAGCTGAAGACGAC
